>Addgene plasmid #175113 | pLV V5-Sun1 | addgene full sequence | sequence record 351771 | Addgene NGS Result
TGGAAGGGCTAATTCACTCCCAAAGAAGACAAGATATCCTTGATCTGTGGATCTACCACACACAAGGCTA
CTTCCCTGATTAGCAGAACTACACACCAGGGCCAGGGGTCAGATATCCACTGACCTTTGGATGGTGCTAC
AAGCTAGTACCAGTTGAGCCAGATAAGGTAGAAGAGGCCAATAAAGGAGAGAACACCAGCTTGTTACACC
CTGTGAGCCTGCATGGGATGGATGACCCGGAGAGAGAAGTGTTAGAGTGGAGGTTTGACAGCCGCCTAGC
ATTTCATCACGTGGCCCGAGAGCTGCATCCGGAGTACTTCAAGAACTGCTGATATCGAGCTTGCTACAAG
GGACTTTCCGCTGGGGACTTTCCAGGGAGGCGTGGCCTGGGCGGGACTGGGGAGTGGCGAGCCCTCAGAT
CCTGCATATAAGCAGCTGCTTTTTGCCTGTACTGGGTCTCTCTGGTTAGACCAGATCTGAGCCTGGGAGC
TCTCTGGCTAACTAGGGAACCCACTGCTTAAGCCTCAATAAAGCTTGCCTTGAGTGCTTCAAGTAGTGTG
TGCCCGTCTGTTGTGTGACTCTGGTAACTAGAGATCCCTCAGACCCTTTTAGTCAGTGTGGAAAATCTCT
AGCAGTGGCGCCCGAACAGGGACTTGAAAGCGAAAGGGAAACCAGAGGAGCTCTCTCGACGCAGGACTCG
GCTTGCTGAAGCGCGCACGGCAAGAGGCGAGGGGCGGCGACTGGTGAGTACGCCAAAAATTTTGACTAGC
GGAGGCTAGAAGGAGAGAGATGGGTGCGAGAGCGTCAGTATTAAGCGGGGGAGAATTAGATCGCGATGGG
AAAAAATTCGGTTAAGGCCAGGGGGAAAGAAAAAATATAAATTAAAACATATAGTATGGGCAAGCAGGGA
GCTAGAACGATTCGCAGTTAATCCTGGCCTGTTAGAAACATCAGAAGGCTGTAGACAAATACTGGGACAG
CTACAACCATCCCTTCAGACAGGATCAGAAGAACTTAGATCATTATATAATACAGTAGCAACCCTCTATT
GTGTGCATCAAAGGATAGAGATAAAAGACACCAAGGAAGCTTTAGACAAGATAGAGGAAGAGCAAAACAA
AAGTAAGACCACCGCACAGCAAGCGGCCGGCCGCTGATCTTCAGACCTGGAGGAGGAGATATGAGGGACA
ATTGGAGAAGTGAATTATATAAATATAAAGTAGTAAAAATTGAACCATTAGGAGTAGCACCCACCAAGGC
AAAGAGAAGAGTGGTGCAGAGAGAAAAAAGAGCAGTGGGAATAGGAGCTTTGTTCCTTGGGTTCTTGGGA
GCAGCAGGAAGCACTATGGGCGCAGCGTCAATGACGCTGACGGTACAGGCCAGACAATTATTGTCTGGTA
TAGTGCAGCAGCAGAACAATTTGCTGAGGGCTATTGAGGCGCAACAGCATCTGTTGCAACTCACAGTCTG
GGGCATCAAGCAGCTCCAGGCAAGAATCCTGGCTGTGGAAAGATACCTAAAGGATCAACAGCTCCTGGGG
ATTTGGGGTTGCTCTGGAAAACTCATTTGCACCACTGCTGTGCCTTGGAATGCTAGTTGGAGTAATAAAT
CTCTGGAACAGATTTGGAATCACACGACCTGGATGGAGTGGGACAGAGAAATTAACAATTACACAAGCTT
AATACACTCCTTAATTGAAGAATCGCAAAACCAGCAAGAAAAGAATGAACAAGAATTATTGGAATTAGAT
AAATGGGCAAGTTTGTGGAATTGGTTTAACATAACAAATTGGCTGTGGTATATAAAATTATTCATAATGA
TAGTAGGAGGCTTGGTAGGTTTAAGAATAGTTTTTGCTGTACTTTCTATAGTGAATAGAGTTAGGCAGGG
ATATTCACCATTATCGTTTCAGACCCACCTCCCAACCCCGAGGGGACCCGACAGGCCCGAAGGAATAGAA
GAAGAAGGTGGAGAGAGAGACAGAGACAGATCCATTCGATTAGTGAACGGATCTCGACGGTATCGCCTTT
AAAAGAAAAGGGGGGATTGGGGGGTACAGTGCAGGGGAAAGAATAGTAGACATAATAGCAACAGACATAC
AAACTAAAGAATTACAAAAACAAATTACAAAAATTCAAAATTTTCGGGTTTATTACAGGGACAGCAGAGA
TCCAGTTTATCGATGAGGCCCTTTCGTCTTCACTCGAGGTGCCCGTCAGTGGGCAGAGCGCACATCGCCC
ACAGTCCCCGAGAAGTTGGGGGGAGGGGTCGGCAATTGAACCGGTGCCTAGAGAAGGTGGCGCGGGGTAA
ACTGGGAAAGTGATGTCGTGTACTGGCTCCGCCTTTTTCCCGAGGGTGGGGGAGAACCGTATATAAGTGC
AGTAGTCGCCGTGAACGTTCTTTTTCGCAACGGGTTTGCCGCCAGAACACAGGTAAGTGCCGTGTGTGGT
TCCCGCGGGCCTGGCCTCTTTACGGGTTATGGCCCTTGCGTGCCTTGAATTACTTCCACCTGGCTGCAGT
ACGTGATTCTTGATCCCGAGCTTCGGGTTGGAAGTGGGTGGGAGAGTTCGAGGCCTTGCGCTTAAGGAGC
CCCTTCGCCTCGTGCTTGAGTTGAGGCCTGGCCTGGGCGCTGGGGCCGCCGCGTGCGAATCTGGTGGCAC
CTTCGCGCCTGTCTCGCTGCTTTCGATAAGTCTCTAGCCATTTAAAATTTTTGATGACCTGCTGCGACGC
TTTTTTTCTGGCAAGATAGTCTTGTAAATGCGGGCCAAGATCTGCACACTGGTATTTCGGTTTTTGGGGC
CGCGGGCGGCGACGGGGCCCGTGCGTCCCAGCGCACATGTTCGGCGAGGCGGGGCCTGCGAGCGCGGCCA
CCGAGAATCGGACGGGGGTAGTCTCAAGCTGGCCGGCCTGCTCTGGTGCCTGGCCTCGCGCCGCCGTGTA
TCGCCCCGCCCTGGGCGGCAAGGCTGGCCCGGTCGGCACCAGTTGCGTGAGCGGAAAGATGGCCGCTTCC
CGGCCCTGCTGCAGGGAGCTCAAAATGGAGGACGCGGCGCTCGGGAGAGCGGGCGGGTGAGTCACCCACA
CAAAGGAAAAGGGCCTTTCCGTCCTCAGCCGTCGCTTCATGTGACTCCACGGAGTACCGGGCGCCGTCCA
GGCACCTCGATTAGTTCTCGAGCTTTTGGAGTACGTCGTCTTTAGGTTGGGGGGAGGGGTTTTATGCGAT
GGAGTTTCCCCACACTGAGTGGGTGGAGACTGAAGTTAGGCCAGCTTGGCACTTGATGTAATTCTCCTTG
GAATTTGCCCTTTTTGAGTTTGGATCTTGGTTCATTCTCAAGCCTCAGACAGTGGTTCAAAGTTTTTTTC
TTCCATTTCAGGTGTCGTGAGGATCCGCCGCCATGGGTAAGCCTATCCCTAACCCTCTCCTCGGTCTCGA
TTCTACGGGGGGCGGAGGGGGTGGGCCCATGGACTTTTCTCGGCTGCACACGTACACCCCACCCCAGTGT
GTGCCGGAGAACACTGGCTACACTTACGCACTCAGTTCTAGTTACTCGTCGGATGCTCTGGATTTTGAAA
CTGAGCACAAGTTGGAACCTGTATTTGACTCTCCAAGGATGTCCCGCCGCAGCTTGCGTCTGGTCACAAC
AGCTTCGTACAGCAGTGGGGACAGCCAGGCTATTGATTCGCACATTAGCACCAGCAGGGCCACCCCCGCC
AAGGGGAGAGAAACCAGGACAGTCAAACAGAGAAGAAGTGCAAGCAAGCCAGCTTTTAGTATCAACCACC
TGTCAGGGAAGGGCTTGTCCTCGAGCACAAGCCATGACAGCTCTTGCAGCCTGCGGAGTGCCACGGTGCT
GCGGCACCCTGTGCTAGATGAGTCCCTGATTCGTGAGCAGACCAAAGTGGACCACTTCTGGGGTCTCGAT
GATGATGGTGACCTTAAAGGTGGAAATAAAGCTGCCACTCAGGGAAATGGTGAACTGGCAGCAGAGGTGG
CGAGCAGCAATGGATACACTTGCCGTGACTGCAGGATGCTCTCAGCGCGCACTGACGCACTCACAGCCCA
CTCTGCCATCCACGGGACCACCTCCAGGGTGTACTCCAGAGACAGGACTCTCAAACCACGCGGAGTGTCC
TTTTACCTGGATAGGACTCTGTGGCTGGCCAAGTCCACCTCCTCATCCTTTGCATCATTTATAGTTCAAC
TTTTCCAAGTGGTTTTAATGAAGCTCAATTTTGAAACTTACAAATTGAAAGGCTATGAATCCAGAGCTTA
TGAATCACAGAGCTATGAGACAAAGAGCCATGAGTCAGAAGCCCATCTCGGTCACTGTGGGAGGATGACT
GCCGGAGAACTTTCCAGAGTGGACGGGGAGTCCCTGTGCGATGACTGTAAGGGGAAGAAGCACCTTGAGA
TACACACAGCCACCCACTCGCAACTGCCCCAGCCACACAGGGTGGCCGGGGCCATGGGGCGCCTCTGCAT
CTATACAGGTGACCTCTTGGTTCAAGCACTGCGAAGGACTAGAGCTGCCGGGTGGTCTGTGGCCGAGGCC
GTGTGGTCGGTGCTCTGGCTGGCTGTCTCTGCTCCAGGGAAGGCAGCCTCGGGAACCTTCTGGTGGCTAG
GGAGCGGCTGGTACCAATTTGTTACTTTGATTTCTTGGCTGAATGTCTTTCTTCTTACCAGGTGCCTTCG
AAATATTTGCAAGGTTTTTGTCTTGCTCCTCCCACTCCTACTTTTACTAGGTGCTGGTGTCTCCCTGTGG
GGCCAGGGAAACTTCTTCTCACTCCTACCAGTGCTGAACTGGACGGCCATGCAGCCAACACAGAGGGTGG
ACGATTCCAAGGGCATGCATAGACCTGGCCCTCTTCCCCCGAGCCCACCTCCAAAGGTTGATCACAAGGC
TTCCCAGTGGCCTCAGGAGAGTGACATGGGGCAGAAGGTAGCTTCTTTGAGTGCGCAGTGCCACAACCAT
GATGAGAGACTTGCAGAGCTGACAGTCCTGCTTCAGAAACTACAGATACGGGTAGACCAAGTGGATGACG
GCAGGGAAGGGCTGTCACTGTGGGTCAAGAATGTGGTTGGACAGCACCTGCAGGAGATGGGCACCATAGA
ACCACCTGATGCTAAGACTGACTTCATGACTTTCCACCATGACCATGAAGTGCGTCTCTCCAACTTGGAA
GATGTTCTTAGAAAACTGACAGAAAAATCTGAGGCTATCCAGAAGGAGCTGGAAGAAACCAAGCTGAAAG
CAGGCAGCAGGGATGAAGAGCAGCCCCTCCTTGACCGTGTGCAGCACCTAGAACTGGAACTGAACCTGTT
GAAGTCACAGCTGTCAGACTGGCAGCATCTGAAGACCAGCTGTGAGCAGGCTGGGGCCCGCATCCAGGAG
ACTGTGCAGCTCATGTTCTCTGAGGATCAGCAGGGCGGTTCCCTCGAGTGGCTATTAGAGAAGCTTTCTT
CTCGGTTCGTGAGCAAGGATGAGCTGCAGGTGCTCTTACATGACCTTGAGCTGAAACTGCTGCAGAATAT
CACACACCACATCACCGTGACAGGACAGGCCCCGACATCCGAGGCTATTGTGTCTGCCGTGAATCAGGCA
GGGATTTCAGGAATCACAGAAGCGCAAGCACATATCATTGTGAACAATGCTCTGAAGCTGTACTCCCAAG
ACAAGACGGGGATGGTGGACTTTGCTCTGGAGTCTGGAGGTGGCAGCATCCTAAGCACTCGGTGCTCTGA
GACCTATGAGACCAAGACGGCACTGCTGAGCCTGTTTGGGGTCCCACTGTGGTACTTCTCACAGTCACCT
CGAGTGGTGATCCAGCCCGACATCTACCCAGGGAATTGCTGGGCGTTCAAAGGTTCCCAGGGGTACCTGG
TGGTGCGGTTGTCCATGAAGATCTACCCAACCACATTCACCATGGAACACATTCCAAAGACACTATCACC
CACTGGTAACATCTCCAGTGCCCCCAAAGACTTTGCAGTCTATGGACTGGAAACGGAGTATCAAGAAGAG
GGGCAGCCTCTGGGACGGTTCACCTATGACCAGGAAGGAGACTCACTCCAGATGTTCCACACACTGGAAA
GACCTGACCAAGCCTTCCAGATAGTAGAGCTCCGGGTCCTGTCCAACTGGGGCCACCCTGAGTACACTTG
CCTCTACCGGTTCCGAGTCCACGGAGAGCCCATCCAGTAGAGCACTCCAGCTAATGGGCCGCGACGATGT
TTAAACTTCGAAACGCGTGAATTCCTCGAGGGCGGCCGCTCTAGAGTCGACGGGCCGCGGTAACAATTGT
TAACTAACTTAAGCTAGCAACGGTTTCCCTCTAGCGGGATCAATTCCGCCCCCCCCCCCTAACGTTACTG
GCCGAAGCCGCTTGGAATAAGGCCGGTGTGCGTTTGTCTATATGTTATTTTCCACCATATTGCCGTCTTT
TGGCAATGTGAGGGCCCGGAAACCTGGCCCTGTCTTCTTGACGAGCATTCCTAGGGGTCTTTCCCCTCTC
GCCAAAGGAATGCAAGGTCTGTTGAATGTCGTGAAGGAAGCAGTTCCTCTGGAAGCTTCTTGAAGACAAA
CAACGTCTGTAGCGACCCTTTGCAGGCAGCGGAACCCCCCACCTGGCGACAGGTGCCTCTGCGGCCAAAA
GCCACGTGTATAAGATACACCTGCAAAGGCGGCACAACCCCAGTGCCACGTTGTGAGTTGGATAGTTGTG
GAAAGAGTCAAATGGCTCTCCTCAAGCGTATTCAACAAGGGGCTGAAGGATGCCCAGAAGGTACCCCATT
GTATGGGATCTGATCTGGGGCCTCGGTGCACATGCTTTACATGTGTTTAGTCGAGGTTAAAAAAACGTCT
AGGCCCCCCGAACCACGGGGACGTGGTTTTCCTTTGAAAAACACGATAATACCATGACCGAGTACAAGCC
CACGGTGCGCCTCGCCACCCGCGACGACGTCCCCAGGGCCGTACGCACCCTCGCCGCCGCGTTCGCCGAC
TACCCCGCCACGCGCCACACCGTCGATCCGGACCGCCACATCGAGCGGGTCACCGAGCTGCAAGAACTCT
TCCTCACGCGCGTCGGGCTCGACATCGGCAAGGTGTGGGTCGCGGACGACGGCGCCGCGGTGGCGGTCTG
GACCACGCCGGAGAGCGTCGAAGCGGGGGCGGTGTTCGCCGAGATCGGCCCGCGCATGGCCGAGTTGAGC
GGTTCCCGGCTGGCCGCGCAGCAACAGATGGAAGGCCTCCTGGCGCCGCACCGGCCCAAGGAGCCCGCGT
GGTTCCTGGCCACCGTCGGCGTCTCGCCCGACCACCAGGGCAAGGGTCTGGGCAGCGCCGTCGTGCTCCC
CGGAGTGGAGGCGGCCGAGCGCGCCGGGGTGCCCGCCTTCCTGGAGACCTCCGCGCCCCGCAACCTCCCC
TTCTACGAGCGGCTCGGCTTCACCGTCACCGCCGACGTCGAGGTGCCCGAAGGACCGCGCACCTGGTGCA
TGACCCGCAAGCCCGGTGCCTGACCCGGGCGGGGCGCGTCTGGAACAATCAACCTCTGGATTACAAAATT
TGTGAAAGATTGACTGGTATTCTTAACTATGTTGCTCCTTTTACGCTATGTGGATACGCTGCTTTAATGC
CTTTGTATCATGCTATTGCTTCCCGTATGGCTTTCATTTTCTCCTCCTTGTATAAATCCTGGTTGCTGTC
TCTTTATGAGGAGTTGTGGCCCGTTGTCAGGCAACGTGGCGTGGTGTGCACTGTGTTTGCTGACGCAACC
CCCACTGGTTGGGGCATTGCCACCACCTGTCAGCTCCTTTCCGGGACTTTCGCTTTCCCCCTCCCTATTG
CCACGGCGGAACTCATCGCCGCCTGCCTTGCCCGCTGCTGGACAGGGGCTCGGCTGTTGGGCACTGACAA
TTCCGTGGTGTTGTCGGGGAAGCTGACGTCCTTTCCATGGCTGCTCGCCTGTGTTGCCACCTGGATTCTG
CGCGGGACGTCCTTCTGCTACGTCCCTTCGGCCCTCAATCCAGCGGACCTTCCTTCCCGCGGCCTGCTGC
CGGCTCTGCGGCCTCTTCCGCGTCTTCGCCTTCGCCCTCAGACGAGTCGGATCTCCCTTTGGGCCGCCTC
CCCGCCTGGAATTAATTCTGCAGTCGAGACCTAGAAAAACATGGAGCAATCACAAGTAGCAATACAGCAG
CTACCAATGCTGATTGTGCCTGGCTAGAAGCACAAGAGGAGGAGGAGGTGGGTTTTCCAGTCACACCTCA
GGTACCTTTAAGACCAATGACTTACAAGGCAGCTGTAGATCTTAGCCACTTTTTAAAAGAAAAGAGGGGA
CTGGAAGGGCTAATTCACTCCCAACGAAGACAAGATATCCTTGATCTGTGGATCTACCACACACAAGGCT
ACTTCCCTGATTAGCAGAACTACACACCAGGGCCAGGGGTCAGATATCCACTGACCTTTGGATGGTGCTA
CAAGCTAGTACCAGTTGAGCCAGATAAGGTAGAAGAGGCCAATAAAGGAGAGAACACCAGCTTGTTACAC
CCTGTGAGCCTGCATGGGATGGATGACCCGGAGAGAGAAGTGTTAGAGTGGAGGTTTGACAGCCGCCTAG
CATTTCATCACGTGGCCCGAGAGCTGCATCCGGAGTACTTCAAGAACTGCTGATATCGAGCTTGCTACAA
GGGACTTTCCGCTGGGGACTTTCCAGGGAGGCGTGGCCTGGGCGGGACTGGGGAGTGGCGAGCCCTCAGA
TCCTGCATATAAGCAGCTGCTTTTTGCCTGTACTGGGTCTCTCTGGTTAGACCAGATCTGAGCCTGGGAG
CTCTCTGGCTAACTAGGGAACCCACTGCTTAAGCCTCAATAAAGCTTGCCTTGAGTGCTTCAAGTAGTGT
GTGCCCGTCTGTTGTGTGACTCTGGTAACTAGAGATCCCTCAGACCCTTTTAGTCAGTGTGGAAAATCTC
TAGCAGTAGTAGTTCATGTCATCTTATTATTCAGTATTTATAACTTGCAAAGAAATGAATATCAGAGAGT
GAGAGGCCTTGACATTGCTAGCGTTTACCGTCGACCTCTAGCTAGAGCTTGGCGTAATCATGGTCATAGC
TGTTTCCTGTGTGAAATTGTTATCCGCTCACAATTCCACACAACATACGAGCCGGAAGCATAAAGTGTAA
AGCCTGGGGTGCCTAATGAGTGAGCTAACTCACATTAATTGCGTTGCGCTCACTGCCCGCTTTCCAGTCG
GGAAACCTGTCGTGCCAGCTGCATTAATGAATCGGCCAACGCGCGGGGAGAGGCGGTTTGCGTATTGGGC
GCTCTTCCGCTTCCTCGCTCACTGACTCGCTGCGCTCGGTCGTTCGGCTGCGGCGAGCGGTATCAGCTCA
CTCAAAGGCGGTAATACGGTTATCCACAGAATCAGGGGATAACGCAGGAAAGAACATGTGAGCAAAAGGC
CAGCAAAAGGCCAGGAACCGTAAAAAGGCCGCGTTGCTGGCGTTTTTCCATAGGCTCCGCCCCCCTGACG
AGCATCACAAAAATCGACGCTCAAGTCAGAGGTGGCGAAACCCGACAGGACTATAAAGATACCAGGCGTT
TCCCCCTGGAAGCTCCCTCGTGCGCTCTCCTGTTCCGACCCTGCCGCTTACCGGATACCTGTCCGCCTTT
CTCCCTTCGGGAAGCGTGGCGCTTTCTCATAGCTCACGCTGTAGGTATCTCAGTTCGGTGTAGGTCGTTC
GCTCCAAGCTGGGCTGTGTGCACGAACCCCCCGTTCAGCCCGACCGCTGCGCCTTATCCGGTAACTATCG
TCTTGAGTCCAACCCGGTAAGACACGACTTATCGCCACTGGCAGCAGCCACTGGTAACAGGATTAGCAGA
GCGAGGTATGTAGGCGGTGCTACAGAGTTCTTGAAGTGGTGGCCTAACTACGGCTACACTAGAAGAACAG
TATTTGGTATCTGCGCTCTGCTGAAGCCAGTTACCTTCGGAAAAAGAGTTGGTAGCTCTTGATCCGGCAA
ACAAACCACCGCTGGTAGCGGTGGTTTTTTTGTTTGCAAGCAGCAGATTACGCGCAGAAAAAAAGGATCT
CAAGAAGATCCTTTGATCTTTTCTACGGGGTCTGACGCTCAGTGGAACGAAAACTCACGTTAAGGGATTT
TGGTCATGAGATTATCAAAAAGGATCTTCACCTAGATCCTTTTAAATTAAAAATGAAGTTTTAAATCAAT
CTAAAGTATATATGAGTAAACTTGGTCTGACAGTTACCAATGCTTAATCAGTGAGGCACCTATCTCAGCG
ATCTGTCTATTTCGTTCATCCATAGTTGCCTGACTCCCCGTCGTGTAGATAACTACGATACGGGAGGGCT
TACCATCTGGCCCCAGTGCTGCAATGATACCGCGAGACCCACGCTCACCGGCTCCAGATTTATCAGCAAT
AAACCAGCCAGCCGGAAGGGCCGAGCGCAGAAGTGGTCCTGCAACTTTATCCGCCTCCATCCAGTCTATT
AATTGTTGCCGGGAAGCTAGAGTAAGTAGTTCGCCAGTTAATAGTTTGCGCAACGTTGTTGCCATTGCTA
CAGGCATCGTGGTGTCACGCTCGTCGTTTGGTATGGCTTCATTCAGCTCCGGTTCCCAACGATCAAGGCG
AGTTACATGATCCCCCATGTTGTGCAAAAAAGCGGTTAGCTCCTTCGGTCCTCCGATCGTTGTCAGAAGT
AAGTTGGCCGCAGTGTTATCACTCATGGTTATGGCAGCACTGCATAATTCTCTTACTGTCATGCCATCCG
TAAGATGCTTTTCTGTGACTGGTGAGTACTCAACCAAGTCATTCTGAGAATAGTGTATGCGGCGACCGAG
TTGCTCTTGCCCGGCGTCAATACGGGATAATACCGCGCCACATAGCAGAACTTTAAAAGTGCTCATCATT
GGAAAACGTTCTTCGGGGCGAAAACTCTCAAGGATCTTACCGCTGTTGAGATCCAGTTCGATGTAACCCA
CTCGTGCACCCAACTGATCTTCAGCATCTTTTACTTTCACCAGCGTTTCTGGGTGAGCAAAAACAGGAAG
GCAAAATGCCGCAAAAAAGGGAATAAGGGCGACACGGAAATGTTGAATACTCATACTCTTCCTTTTTCAA
TATTATTGAAGCATTTATCAGGGTTATTGTCTCATGAGCGGATACATATTTGAATGTATTTAGAAAAATA
AACAAATAGGGGTTCCGCGCACATTTCCCCGAAAAGTGCCACCTGACGTCGACGGATCGGGAGATCAACT
TGTTTATTGCAGCTTATAATGGTTACAAATAAAGCAATAGCATCACAAATTTCACAAATAAAGCATTTTT
TTCACTGCATTCTAGTTGTGGTTTGTCCAAACTCATCAATGTATCTTATCATGTCTGGATCAACTGGATA
ACTCAAGCTAACCAAAATCATCCCAAACTTCCCACCCCATACCCTATTACCACTGCCAATTACCTGTGGT
TTCATTTACTCTAAACCTGTGATTCCTCTGAATTATTTTCATTTTAAAGAAATTGTATTTGTTAAATATG
TACTACAAACTTAGTAGT
Features (pLannotate 1.2.2; 24 found; start..end, strand, type, name):
    377..634     +  LTR            5' LTR (truncated): truncated 5' long terminal repeat (LTR) from HIV-1
    681..806     +  misc_feature   HIV-1 Ψ: packaging signal of human immunodeficiency virus type 1
    790..1128    +  CDS            HIV-1 gag (fragment): gag protein from human immunodeficiency virus 1; gag
   1303..1536    +  misc_feature   RRE: The Rev response element (RRE) of HIV-1 allows for Rev-dependent mRNA export from the nucleus to the cytoplasm.
   1913..2013    +  CDS            Rev (fragment): human immunodeficiency virus 1 (HIV-1) Rev protein; rev; enhances nuclear export of unspliced and incompletely spliced viral mRNAs
   2028..2143    +  misc_feature   cPPT/CTS: central polypurine tract and central termination sequence of HIV-1 (lacking the first T)
   2221..2432    +  promoter       EF-1α core promoter: core promoter for human elongation factor EF-1α
   2433..3371    +  intron         EF-1α intron A: intron upstream of the start codon of human EF-1α
   3396..3437    +  CDS            V5 tag: epitope tag from simian virus 5
   3459..6197    +  CDS            Sun1: SUN1_MOUSE - Also known as Unc84a. Experimental evidence at protein level: Swiss-Prot protein existence level 1. Isoform 5 may be involved in nuclear remodeling during sperm head formation in spermatogenenis. A probable SUN1 isoform 5:SYNE3 LINC complex may tether spermatid nuclei to anterior cytoskeletal structures such as actin filaments present at membraneous junctions of spermatids and Sertoli cells. From Mus musculus (Mouse).
   6350..6911    +  misc_feature   IRES: internal ribosome entry site (IRES) of the encephalomyocarditis virus (EMCV)
   6914..7513    +  CDS            PuroR: puromycin N-acetyltransferase; pac from Streptomyces alboniger; confers resistance to puromycin
   7537..8125    +  misc_feature   WPRE: woodchuck hepatitis virus posttranscriptional regulatory element
   8142..8660    +  CDS            nef (fragment): NEF_HV1BR - Experimental evidence at protein level: Swiss-Prot protein existence level 1. Extracellular Nef protein targets CD4(+) T-lymphocytes for apoptosis by interacting with CXCR4 surface receptors (PubMed:14990729). From Human immunodeficiency virus type 1 group M subtype B (isolate BRU/LAI) (HIV-1).
   8708..8965    +  LTR            5' LTR (truncated): truncated 5' long terminal repeat (LTR) from HIV-1
   9115..9137    -  protein_bind   lac operator (fragment): The lac repressor binds to the lac operator to inhibit transcription in E. coli. This inhibition can be relieved by adding lactose or isopropyl-β-D-thiogalactopyranoside (IPTG). lac repressor encoded by lacI
   9141..9171    -  promoter       lac promoter: promoter for the E. coli lac operon
   9186..9207    -  protein_bind   CAP binding site: CAP binding activates transcription in the presence of cAMP. E. coli catabolite activator protein
   9220..9312    -  CDS            lacI (fragment): lac repressor; lacI; The lac repressor binds to the lac operator to inhibit transcription in E. coli. This inhibition can be relieved by adding lactose or isopropyl-β-D-thiogalactopyranoside (IPTG).
   9495..10083   -  rep_origin     ori: high-copy-number ColE1/pMB1/pBR322/pUC origin of replication
  10254..11114   -  CDS            AmpR: β-lactamase; bla; confers resistance to ampicillin, carbenicillin, and related antibiotics
  11115..11219   -  promoter       AmpR promoter: bla
  11267..11401   +  polyA_signal   SV40 poly(A) signal: SV40 polyadenylation signal
  11568..329     +  CDS            nef (fragment) (across the origin): NEF_HV1BR - Experimental evidence at protein level: Swiss-Prot protein existence level 1. Extracellular Nef protein targets CD4(+) T-lymphocytes for apoptosis by interacting with CXCR4 surface receptors (PubMed:14990729). From Human immunodeficiency virus type 1 group M subtype B (isolate BRU/LAI) (HIV-1).
