[The description below was written by a language model from this plasmid's Addgene catalogue record and pLannotate feature annotations shown in this document.]
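Description:
pLV V5-Sun1 is an HIV-1-derived lentiviral transfer plasmid for expressing mouse Sun1 (also called Unc84a) carrying an N-terminal V5 epitope tag in mammalian cells. It was built by Gibson cloning into the pLV-EF1a-IRES-Puro backbone. In bacteria it is maintained through a high-copy ColE1/pUC-type origin and selected with ampicillin via the β-lactamase gene. Remnants of a lac promoter/operator region and an SV40 polyadenylation signal also sit in the backbone, outside the viral portion.

The viral region is bounded by two HIV-1 LTR sequences, both annotated as truncated. Each is preceded by a nef-derived fragment, which probably reflects LTR-adjacent HIV sequence rather than any functional gene. Between the LTRs are the Ψ packaging signal with a short gag fragment, the Rev response element for Rev-dependent nuclear export of the genomic RNA, and the cPPT/CTS, which aids nuclear import and transduction efficiency. No intact viral coding sequences are annotated, so packaging functions and an envelope would have to be supplied in trans.

Expression is driven by the human EF-1α core promoter together with its intron A, followed by the V5 tag and the Sun1 coding sequence. An EMCV IRES downstream links translation of puromycin N-acetyltransferase to the same transcript, so puromycin-resistant cells should also express the tagged protein. A WPRE follows to enhance transcript stability and expression.

The construct suits stable or transient production of V5-Sun1, with the tag allowing antibody-based detection or pull-down. Sun1 is a component of LINC complexes at the nuclear envelope, but the record does not describe a specific experimental application beyond lentiviral expression.
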