Addgene plasmid #175113: pLV V5-Sun1
Purpose: Lentiviral expression of V5-tagged mouse Sun1
Depositing lab: Larry Gerace. Depositing organization: Scripps California (The Scripps Research Institute).
Backbone
  Vector backbone: pLV-EF1a-IRES-Puro
  Backbone manufacturer: Tobias Meyer (Addgene plasmid # 85132)
  Vector type: Mammalian Expression, Lentiviral
Growth in bacteria
  Bacterial resistance: Ampicillin, 100 μg/mL
  Growth temperature: 30°C
  Growth strain: NEB Stable
  Copy number: High Copy
Gene/Insert
  Gene/Insert name: Sun1 (alt name: Unc84a)
  Species: M. musculus (mouse)
  Entrez Gene: Sun1 (a.k.a. 4632417G13Rik, 5730434D03Rik, Unc84a, mKIAA0810)
  Tag / fusion protein: V5 (N terminal on insert)
  Cloning method: Gibson Cloning
Terms and licenses: Academic/Nonprofit Terms; Industry Terms: Not Available to Industry
How to cite: pLV V5-Sun1 was a gift from Larry Gerace (Addgene plasmid # 175113 ; http://n2t.net/addgene:175113 ; RRID:Addgene_175113)
